>Addgene plasmid #51687 | M4757 KanMX::TRP1 Disruptor Converter | depositor full sequence | sequence record 79098 | M4757 KanMX::TRP1 Disruptor Converter sequence 4079 bps
GAACGCGGCCGCCAGCTGAAGCTTAAGGCGCGCCAGATCTGTTTAGCTTGCCTCGTCCCCGCCGGGTCAC
CCGGCCAGCGACATGGAGGCCCAGAATACCCTCCTTGACAGTCTTGACGTGCGCAGCTCAGGGGCATGAT
GTGACTGTCGCCCGTACATTTAGCCCATACATCCCCATGTATAATCATTTGCATCCATACATTTTGATGG
CCGCACGGCGCGAAGCAAAAATTACGGCTCCTCGCTGCAGACCTGCGAGCAGGGAAACGCTCCCCTCACA
GACGCGTTGAATTGTCCCCACGCCGCGCCCCTGTAGAGAAATATAAAAGGTTAGGATTTGCCACTGAGGT
TCTTCTTTCATATACTTCCTTTTAAAATCTTGCTAGGATACAGTTCTCACATCACATCCGAACATAAACA
ACCATGGGTACCCGGGGATCCTCTAGACAATCAATCAAAAAGCCAAATGATTTAGCATTATCTTTACATC
TTGTTATTTTACAGATTTTATGTTTAGATCTTTTATGCTTGCTTTTCAAAAGGCCTGCAGGCAAGTGCAC
AAACAATACTTAAATAAATACTACTCAGTAATAACCTATTTCTTAGCATTTTTGACGAAATTTGCTATTT
TGTTAGAGTCTTTTACACCATTTGTCTCCACACCTCCGCTTACATCAACACCAATAACGCCATTTAATCT
AAGCGCATCACCAACATTTTCTGGCGTCAGTCCACCAGCTAACATAAAATGTAAGCTTTCGGGGCTCTCT
TGCCTTCCAACCCAGTCAGAAATCGAGTTCCAATCCAAAAGTTCACCTGTCCCACCTGCTTCTGAATCAA
ACAAGGGAATAAACGAATGAGGTTTCTGTGAAGCTGCACTGAGTAGTATGTTGCAGTCTTTTGGAAATAC
GAGTCTTTTAATAACTGGCAAACCGAGGAACTCTTGGTATTCTTGCCACGACTCATCTCCATGCAGTTGG
ACGATATCAATGCCGTAATCATTGACCAGAGCCAAAACATCCTCCTTAGGTTGATTACGAAACACGCCAA
CCAAGTATTTCGGAGTGCCTGAACTATTTTTATATGCTTTTACAAGACTTGAAATTTTCCTTGCAATAAC
CGGGTCAATTGTTCTCTTTCTATTGGGCACACATATAATACCCAGCAAGTCAGCATCGGAATCTAGAGCA
CATTCTGCGGCCTCTGTGCTCTGCAAGCCGCAAACTTTCACCAATGGACCAGAACTACCTGTGAAATTAA
TAACAGACATACTCCAAGCTGCCTTTGTGTGCTTAATCACGTATACTCACGTGCTCAATAGTCACCAATG
CCCTCCCTCTTGGCCCTCTCCTTTTCTTTTTTCGACCGAATTCTAGAGTCGACCTGCAGGCATGCCCTGC
CCCTAATCAGTACTGACAATAAAAAGATTCTTGTTTTCAAGAACTTGTCATTTGTATAGTTTTTTTATAT
TGTAGTTGTTCTATTTTAATCAAATGTTAGCGTGATTTATATTTTTTTTCGCCTCGACATCATCTGCCCA
GATGCGAAGTTAAGTGCGCAGAAAGTAATATCATGCGTCAATCGTATGTGAATGCTGGTCGCTATACTGC
TGTCGATTCGATACTAACGCCGCCATCCAGTGTCGAAAACGAGCTCGAATTCATCGATGATATCAGATCC
ACTAGTGGCCTATGCGGCCGCGGATCTGCCGGTCTCCCTATAGTGAGTCGTATTAATTTCGATAAGCCAG
GTTAACCTGCATTAATGAATCGGCCAACGCGCGGGGAGAGGCGGTTTGCGTATTGGGCGCTCTTCCGCTT
CCTCGCTCACTGACTCGCTGCGCTCGGTCGTTCGGCTGCGGCGAGCGGTATCAGCTCACTCAAAGGCGGT
AATACGGTTATCCACAGAATCAGGGGATAACGCAGGAAAGAACATGTGAGCAAAAGGCCAGCAAAAGGCC
AGGAACCGTAAAAAGGCCGCGTTGCTGGCGTTTTTCCATAGGCTCCGCCCCCCTGACGAGCATCACAAAA
ATCGACGCTCAAGTCAGAGGTGGCGAAACCCGACAGGACTATAAAGATACCAGGCGTTTCCCCCTGGAAG
CTCCCTCGTGCGCTCTCCTGTTCCGACCCTGCCGCTTACCGGATACCTGTCCGCCTTTCTCCCTTCGGGA
AGCGTGGCGCTTTCTCAATGCTCACGCTGTAGGTATCTCAGTTCGGTGTAGGTCGTTCGCTCCAAGCTGG
GCTGTGTGCACGAACCCCCCGTTCAGCCCGACCGCTGCGCCTTATCCGGTAACTATCGTCTTGAGTCCAA
CCCGGTAAGACACGACTTATCGCCACTGGCAGCAGCCACTGGTAACAGGATTAGCAGAGCGAGGTATGTA
GGCGGTGCTACAGAGTTCTTGAAGTGGTGGCCTAACTACGGCTACACTAGAAGGACAGTATTTGGTATCT
GCGCTCTGCTGAAGCCAGTTACCTTCGGAAAAAGAGTTGGTAGCTCTTGATCCGGCAAACAAACCACCGC
TGGTAGCGGTGGTTTTTTTGTTTGCAAGCAGCAGATTACGCGCAGAAAAAAAGGATCTCAAGAAGATCCT
TTGATCTTTTCTACGGGGTCTGACGCTCAGTGGAACGAAAACTCACGTTAAGGGATTTTGGTCATGAGAT
TATCAAAAAGGATCTTCACCTAGATCCTTTTAAATTAAAAATGAAGTTTTAAATCAATCTAAAGTATATA
TGAGTAAACTTGGTCTGACAGTTACCAATGCTTAATCAGTGAGGCACCTATCTCAGCGATCTGTCTATTT
CGTTCATCCATAGTTGCCTGACTCCCCGTCGTGTAGATAACTACGATACGGGAGGGCTTACCATCTGGCC
CCAGTGCTGCAATGATACCGCGAGACCCACGCTCACCGGCTCCAGATTTATCAGCAATAAACCAGCCAGC
CGGAAGGGCCGAGCGCAGAAGTGGTCCTGCAACTTTATCCGCCTCCATCCAGTCTATTAATTGTTGCCGG
GAAGCTAGAGTAAGTAGTTCGCCAGTTAATAGTTTGCGCAACGTTGTTGCCATTGCTACAGGCATCGTGG
TGTCACGCTCGTCGTTTGGTATGGCTTCATTCAGCTCCGGTTCCCAACGATCAAGGCGAGTTACATGATC
CCCCATGTTGTGCAAAAAAGCGGTTAGCTCCTTCGGTCCTCCGATCGTTGTCAGAAGTAAGTTGGCCGCA
GTGTTATCACTCATGGTTATGGCAGCACTGCATAATTCTCTTACTGTCATGCCATCCGTAAGATGCTTTT
CTGTGACTGGTGAGTACTCAACCAAGTCATTCTGAGAATAGTGTATGCGGCGACCGAGTTGCTCTTGCCC
GGCGTCAATACGGGATAATACCGCGCCACATAGCAGAACTTTAAAAGTGCTCATCATTGGAAAACGTTCT
TCGGGGCGAAAACTCTCAAGGATCTTACCGCTGTTGAGATCCAGTTCGATGTAACCCACTCGTGCACCCA
ACTGATCTTCAGCATCTTTTACTTTCACCAGCGTTTCTGGGTGAGCAAAAACAGGAAGGCAAAATGCCGC
AAAAAAGGGAATAAGGGCGACACGGAAATGTTGAATACTCATACTCTTCCTTTTTCAATATTATTGAAGC
ATTTATCAGGGTTATTGTCTCATGAGCGGATACATATTTGAATGTATTTAGAAAAATAAACAAATAGGGG
TTCCGCGCACATTTCCCCGAAAAGTGCCACCTGACGTCTAAGAAACCATTATTATCATGACATTAACCTA
TAAAAATAGGCGTATCACGAGGCCCTTTCGTCTCGCGCGTTTCGGTGATGACGGTGAAAACCTCTGACAC
ATGCAGCTCCCGGAGACGGTCACAGCTTGTCTGTAAGCGGATGCCGGGAGCAGACAAGCCCGTCAGGGCG
CGTCAGCGGGTGTTGGCGGGTGTCGGGGCTGGCTTAACTATGCGGCATCAGAGCAGATTGTACTGAGAGT
GCACCATATGGACATATTGTCGTTAGAACGCGGCTACAATTAATACATAACCTTATGTATCATACACATA
CGATTTAGGTGACACTATA
Features (pLannotate 1.2.2; 14 found; start..end, strand, type, name):
     80..423     +  promoter       TEF promoter: Ashbya gossypii TEF promoter
    427..447     +  misc_feature   MCS (fragment): pUC18/19 multiple cloning site
    596..1270    -  CDS            TRP1: phosphoribosylanthranilate isomerase, required for tryptophan biosynthesis; S. cerevisiae TRP1; yeast auxotrophic marker
   1271..1372    -  promoter       TRP1 promoter: S. cerevisiae TRP1
   1372..1395    +  misc_feature   MCS (fragment): pUC18/19 multiple cloning site
   1412..1609    +  terminator     TEF terminator: Ashbya gossypii TEF terminator
   1717..1735    -  promoter       T7 promoter: promoter for bacteriophage T7 RNA polymerase
   1757..1810    -  CDS            lacI (fragment): lac repressor; lacI; The lac repressor binds to the lac operator to inhibit transcription in E. coli. This inhibition can be relieved by adding lactose or isopropyl-β-D-thiogalactopyranoside (IPTG).
   1993..2581    -  rep_origin     ori: high-copy-number ColE1/pMB1/pBR322/pUC origin of replication
   2752..3612    -  CDS            AmpR: β-lactamase; bla; confers resistance to ampicillin, carbenicillin, and related antibiotics
   3613..3717    -  promoter       AmpR promoter: bla
   3812..3847    +  CDS            rop (fragment): Rop protein, which maintains plasmids at low copy number; rop
   3949..4000    +  misc_feature   bom (fragment): basis of mobility region from pBR322
   4063..2       +  promoter       SP6 promoter (across the origin): promoter for bacteriophage SP6 RNA polymerase
