[The description below was written by a language model from this plasmid's Addgene catalogue record and pLannotate feature annotations shown in this document.]
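Description:
M4757 KanMX::TRP1 Disruptor Converter is a budding yeast "marker swap" plasmid built on the pAG25 backbone and designed to convert an existing KanMX-marked locus to TRP1 selection. It is maintained in E. coli through a high-copy ColE1/pUC-type origin and an ampicillin resistance gene (β-lactamase with its own promoter). The feature table shows no yeast replication origin or centromere, consistent with a plasmid that serves as a source of an integrating DNA fragment rather than as an episome. Short remnants of lacI, rop and the pBR322 bom region are leftover backbone sequence.

The functional cassette consists of the S. cerevisiae TRP1 gene (phosphoribosylanthranilate isomerase, an auxotrophic marker for tryptophan prototrophy) with its native promoter, carried on a roughly 0.9 kb KpnI–SphI fragment taken from pJJ246. According to the depositor's notes, pAG25 was first cut with HindIII and PacI, blunted and religated, and the TRP1 fragment was then inserted between KpnI and SphI. In the annotated sequence, TRP1 sits in reverse orientation between the Ashbya gossypii TEF promoter and TEF terminator, flanked by fragments of a pUC-type polylinker. Because these TEF elements are the same sequences that flank the resistance gene in MX-type cassettes, they can act as homology arms. A fragment released from the plasmid can recombine with a genomic or plasmid-borne KanMX disruption, replacing the drug marker with TRP1 while leaving the disruption in place. SP6 and T7 promoters lie outside the cassette and serve as sequencing primer sites.

The plasmid is typically used to change the selectable marker on existing gene disruptions or plasmids in trp1 strains, which frees the KanMX marker for further manipulations or for strain crosses.
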