Addgene plasmid #51687: M4757 KanMX::TRP1 Disruptor Converter
Purpose: Yeast marker swap plasmid for converting KanMX3 to TRP1
Depositing lab: David Stillman. Depositing organization: University of Utah. Publication: New 'marker swap' plasmids for converting selectable markers on budding yeast gene disruptions and plasmids. Voth WP, Jiang YW, Stillman DJ. Yeast. 2003 Aug;20(11):985-93. 10.1002/yea.1018 PubMed 12898713.
Backbone
  Vector backbone: pAG25 (Goldstein and McCusker, 1999)
  Vector type: Yeast Expression
  Selectable markers: TRP1
Growth in bacteria
  Bacterial resistance: Ampicillin, 100 μg/mL
  Growth temperature: 37°C
  Growth strain: DH5alpha
  Copy number: Unknown
Gene/Insert
  Gene/Insert name: TRP1
  Species: S. cerevisiae (budding yeast)
  Entrez Gene: TRP1 (a.k.a. YDR007W)
  Cloning method: Restriction Enzyme; 5′ cloning site KpnI (not destroyed); 3′ cloning site SphI (not destroyed)
  Sequencing primers: 5′ SP6; 3′ T7
Terms and licenses: Academic/Nonprofit Terms; Industry Terms: Not Available to Industry
Depositor comments: First, plasmid pAG25 (Goldstein and McCusker, 1999) was digested with HindIII and PacI, treated with Klenow and ligated closed. This plasmid was digested with KpnI and SphI and the 0.9 kb KpnI–SphI fragment containing TRP1 from pJJ246 was inserted, constructing M4757.
How to cite: M4757 KanMX::TRP1 Disruptor Converter was a gift from David Stillman (Addgene plasmid # 51687 ; http://n2t.net/addgene:51687 ; RRID:Addgene_51687)
