>Addgene plasmid #51687 | M4757 KanMX::TRP1 Disruptor Converter | addgene partial sequence | sequence record 81341 | SP6 5'-ATTTAGGTGACACTATAG-3'
ATCTGTTTAGCTTGCCTCGTCCCCGCCGGGTCACCCGGCCAGCGACATGGAGGCCCAGAATACCCTCCTT
GACAGTCTTGACGTGCGCAGCTCAGGGGCATGATGTGACTGTCGCCCGTACATTTAGCCCATACATCCCC
ATGTATAATCATTTGCATCCATACATTTTGATGGCCGCACGGCGCGAAGCAAAAATTACGGCTCCTCGCT
GCAGACCTGCGAGCAGGGAAACGCTCCCCTCACAGACGCGTTGAATTGTCCCCACGCCGCGCCCCTGTAG
AGAAATATAAAAGGTTAGGATTTGCCACTGAGGTTCTTCTTTCATATACTTCCTTTTAAAATCTTGCTAG
GATACAGTTCTCACATCACATCCGAACATAAACAACCATGGGTACCCGGGGATCCTCTAGACAATCAATC
AAAAAGCCAAATGATTTAGCATTATCTTTACATCTTGTTATTTTACAGATTTTATGTTTAGATCTTTTAT
GCTTGCTTTTCAAAAGGCCTGCAGGCAAGTGCACAAACAATACTTAAATAAATACTACTCAGTAATAACC
TATTTCTTAGCATTTTTGACGAAATTTGCTATTTTGTTAGAGTCTTTTACACCATTTGTCTCCACACCTC
CGCTTACATCAACACCAATAACGCCATTTAATCTAAGCGCATCACCAACATTTTCTGGCGTCAGTCCACC
AGCTAACATAAAATGTAAGCTTTCGGGGCTCTCTTGCCTTCCAACCCAGTCAGAAATCGAGTTCCAATCC
AAAAGTTCACCTGTCCCACCTGCTTCTGAATCAAACAAGGGAATAAACGAATGAGGTTTCTGTGAAGCTG
CACTGAGTAGTATGTTGCAGTCTTTTGGAAATACGAGTCTTTTAATAACTGGCAAACCGAGGAACTCTTG
GTATTCTTGCCACGACTCATCTCCATGCAGTTGGACGATATCAATGCCGTAATCATTGACCAGAGCCAAA
ACATCCTCCTTAGGTTGATTACGAAACACGCCAACCA
