>Addgene plasmid #51687 | M4757 KanMX::TRP1 Disruptor Converter | addgene partial sequence | sequence record 91405 | T7 5'-TAATACGACTCACTATAGGG-3'
ATATCATCGATGAATTCGAGCTCGTTTTCGACACTGGATGGCGGCGTTAGTATCGAATCGACAGCAGTAT
AGCGACCAGCATTCACATACGATTGACGCATGATATTACTTTCTGCGCACTTAACTTCGCATCTGGGCAG
ATGATGTCGAGGCGAAAAAAAATATAAATCACGCTAACATTTGATTAAAATAGAACAACTACAATATAAA
AAAACTATACAAATGACAAGTTCTTGAAAACAAGAATCTTTTTATTGTCAGTACTGATTAGGGGCAGGGC
ATGCCTGCAGGTCGACTCTAGAATTCGGTCGAAAAAAGAAAAGGAGAGGGCCAAGAGGGAGGGCATTGGT
GACTATTGAGCACGTGAGTATACGTGATTAAGCACACAAAGGCAGCTTGGAGTATGTCTGTTATTAATTT
CACAGGTAGTTCTGGTCCATTGGTGAAAGTTTGCGGCTTGCAGAGCACAGAGGCCGCAGAATGTGCTCTA
GATTCCGATGCTGACTTGCTGGGTATTATATGTGTGCCCAATAGAAAGAGAACAATTGACCCGGTTATTG
CAAGGAAAATTTCAAGTCTTGTAAAAGCATATAAAAATAGTTCAGGCACTCCGAAATACTTGGTTGGCGT
GTTTCGTAATCAACCTAAGGAGGATGTTTTGGCTCTGGTCAATGATTACGGCATTGATATCGTCCAACTG
CATGGAGATGAGTCGTGGCAAGAATACCAAGAGTTCCTCGGTTTGCCAGTTATTAAAAGACTCGTATTTC
CAAAAGACTGCAACATACTACTCAGTGCAGCTTCACAGAAACCTCATTCGTTTATTCCCTTGTTTGATTC
AGAAGCAGGTGGGACAGGTGAACTTTTGGATTGGAACTCGATTTCTGACTGGGTTGGAAGGCAAGAGAGC
CCCGAAAGCTTACATTTT
